Addgene plasmid #124490: hKCNB1 G381R
Purpose: missense mutation in children with EOEE. HA tagged in C-terminus, pCIneo vector
Depositing lab: Federico Sesti. Publication: Complexes formed with integrin-alpha5 and KCNB1 potassium channel wild type or epilepsy-susceptibility variants modulate cellular plasticity via Ras and Akt signaling. Yu W, Shin MR, Sesti F. FASEB J. 2019 Dec;33(12):14680-14689. doi: 10.1096/fj.201901792R. Epub 2019 Nov 2. PubMed 31682765.
Backbone
  Vector backbone: pHA-CIneo (Promega’s pCI-neo vector modified with a HA-tag)
  Vector type: Mammalian Expression
Growth in bacteria
  Bacterial resistance: Ampicillin, 100 μg/mL
  Growth temperature: 37°C
  Growth strain: DH5alpha
  Copy number: Unknown
Gene/Insert
  Gene/Insert name: human KCNB1
  Species: H. sapiens (human)
  Mutation: changed glycine at 381 to arginine
  Entrez Gene: KCNB1 (a.k.a. DRK1, Kv2.1)
  Tag / fusion protein: HA (C terminal on insert)
  Cloning method: Restriction Enzyme; 5′ cloning site EcoRI (unknown if destroyed); 3′ cloning site EcoRI (unknown if destroyed)
  Sequencing primers: 5′ agctgaattccaccatgccggcgggcatgacg; 3′ TGGGTAGAATTCGATGCTCTGATCTCGTGTGCTTC
Terms and licenses: Academic/Nonprofit Terms; Industry Terms: Not Available to Industry
How to cite: hKCNB1 G381R was a gift from Federico Sesti (Addgene plasmid # 124490 ; http://n2t.net/addgene:124490 ; RRID:Addgene_124490)
