[The description below was written by a language model from this plasmid's Addgene catalogue record and pLannotate feature annotations shown in this document.]
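Description:
hKCNB1 G381R is a mammalian expression plasmid of about 8.1 kb built on pHA-CIneo, a derivative of Promega's pCI-neo modified to supply an HA epitope tag. It carries the human KCNB1 coding sequence, which encodes the voltage-gated potassium channel Kv2.1 (also called DRK1), with glycine 381 changed to arginine. According to the record, this missense mutation is found in children with EOEE (early-onset epileptic encephalopathy). The insert was cloned through EcoRI sites at both ends and is followed by a short HA-tag sequence, so the channel is expressed with a C-terminal HA epitope for antibody detection or immunoprecipitation.

Expression is driven by the human cytomegalovirus immediate-early enhancer and promoter. A chimeric β-globin/immunoglobulin intron lies upstream of the coding sequence and generally improves transcript processing and expression. An SV40 polyadenylation signal lies downstream of the insert. A T7 promoter sits just before the insert and a partial T3 promoter just after it, both remnants of the pCI-neo cloning region. A separate cassette, made up of the SV40 enhancer/early promoter, the neomycin phosphotransferase gene and a synthetic poly(A) signal, permits G418 selection of stably transfected mammalian cells.

In bacteria the plasmid is maintained through a ColE1/pUC-type origin and ampicillin resistance (β-lactamase). An f1 origin is also present and allows single-stranded DNA production.

The associated work studied complexes of integrin-α5 with wild-type KCNB1 or epilepsy-susceptibility variants and their signaling through Ras and Akt. The construct therefore suits comparison of the G381R variant channel with the wild-type channel in transfected cells.
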