Features (pLannotate 1.2.2; 20 found; start..end, strand, type, name):
      3..380     +  enhancer       CMV enhancer: human cytomegalovirus immediate early enhancer
    381..592     +  promoter       CMV promoter: human cytomegalovirus (CMV) immediate early promoter
    753..885     +  intron         chimeric intron: chimera between introns from human β-globin and immunoglobulin heavy chain genes
    930..948     +  promoter       T7 promoter: promoter for bacteriophage T7 RNA polymerase
    974..3547    +  CDS            KCNB1: KCNB1_HUMAN - Experimental evidence at protein level: Swiss-Prot protein existence level 1. Voltage-gated potassium channel that mediates transmembrane potassium transport in excitable membranes, primarily in the brain, but also in the pancreas and cardiovascular system. Contributes to the regulation of the action potential (AP) repolarization, duration and frequency of repetitive AP firing in neurons, muscle cells and endocrine cells and plays a role in homeostatic attenuation of electrical excitability throughout the brain (PubMed:23161216). Plays also a role in the regulation of exocytosis
   3554..3582    +  CDS            3xHA (fragment): three tandem HA epitope tags
   3595..3612    -  promoter       T3 promoter (fragment): promoter for bacteriophage T3 RNA polymerase
   3630..3751    -  polyA_signal   SV40 poly(A) signal: SV40 polyadenylation signal
   3774..3842    -  CDS            large T antigen (fragment): large T antigen from SV40 (simian virus 40)
   3866..3933    +  CDS            lacZα (fragment): LacZα fragment of β-galactosidase; lacZ fragment
   3937..4365    +  rep_origin     f1 ori (sequence partly withheld): f1 bacteriophage origin of replication; arrow indicates direction of (+) strand synthesis
   4393..4444    -  misc_feature   bom (fragment): basis of mobility region from pBR322
   4509..4866    +  promoter       SV40 promoter: SV40 enhancer and early promoter
   4917..5708    +  CDS            neo: KKA2_KLEPN - Also known as kan, nptII. Experimental evidence at protein level: Swiss-Prot protein existence level 1. Resistance to kanamycin, neomycin, paromomycin, ribostamycin, butirosin and gentamicin B. From Klebsiella pneumoniae.
   5775..5823    +  polyA_signal   poly(A) signal: synthetic polyadenylation signal
   5843..5897    -  misc_feature   bom (fragment): basis of mobility region from pBR322
   5999..6034    -  CDS            rop (fragment): Rop protein, which maintains plasmids at low copy number; rop
   6129..6233    +  promoter       AmpR promoter: bla
   6234..7094    +  CDS            AmpR: β-lactamase; bla; confers resistance to ampicillin, carbenicillin, and related antibiotics
   7265..7853    +  rep_origin     ori: high-copy-number ColE1/pMB1/pBR322/pUC origin of replication
>Addgene plasmid #124490 | hKCNB1 G381R | addgene full sequence | sequence record 251799 | Addgene NGS Result
GGCATTGATTATTGACTAGTTATTAATAGTAATCAATTACGGGGTCATTAGTTCATAGCCCATATATGGA
GTTCCGCGTTACATAACTTACGGTAAATGGCCCGCCTGGCTGACCGCCCAACGACCCCCGCCCATTGACG
TCAATAATGACGTATGTTCCCATAGTAACGCCAATAGGGACTTTCCATTGACGTCAATGGGTGGAGTATT
TACGGTAAACTGCCCACTTGGCAGTACATCAAGTGTATCATATGCCAAGTCCGCCCCCTATTGACGTCAA
TGACGGTAAATGGCCCGCCTGGCATTATGCCCAGTACATGACCTTACGGGACTTTCCTACTTGGCAGTAC
ATCTACGTATTAGTCATCGCTATTACCATGGTGATGCGGTTTTGGCAGTACACCAATGGGCGTGGATAGC
GGTTTGACTCACGGGGATTTCCAAGTCTCCACCCCATTGACGTCAATGGGAGTTTGTTTTGGCACCAAAA
TCAACGGGACTTTCCAAAATGTCGTAACAACTGCGATCGCCCGCCCCGTTGACGCAAATGGGCGGTAGGC
GTGTACGGTGGGAGGTCTATATAAGCAGAGCTCGTTTAGTGAACCGTCAGATCACTAGAAGCTTTATTGC
GGTAGTTTATCACAGTTAAATTGCTAACGCAGTCAGTGCTTCTGACACAACAGTCTCGAACTTAAGCTGC
AGTGACTCTCTTAAGGTAGCCTTGCAGAAGTTGGTCGTGAGGCACTGGGCAGGTAAGTATCAAGGTTACA
AGACAGGTTTAAGGAGACCAATAGAAACTGGGCTTGTCGAGACAGAGAAGACTCTTGCGTTTCTGATAGG
CACCTATTGGTCTTACTGACATCCACTTTGCCTTTCTCTCCACAGGTGTCCACTCCCAGTTCAATTACAG
CTCTTAAGGCTAGAGTACTTAATACGACTCACTATAGGCTAGCCTCGAGAGCTGAATTCCACCATGCCGG
CGGGCATGACGAAGCATGGCTCCCGCTCCACCAGCTCGCTGCCGCCCGAGCCCATGGAGATCGTGCGCAG
CAAGGCGTGCTCTCGGCGGGTCCGCCTCAACGTCGGGGGGCTGGCGCACGAGGTACTCTGGCGTACCCTG
GACCGCCTGCCCCGCACGCGGCTGGGCAAGCTCCGCGACTGCAACACGCACGACTCGCTGCTGGAGGTGT
GCGATGACTACAGCCTCGACGACAACGAGTACTTCTTTGACCGCCACCCGGGCGCCTTCACCTCCATCCT
CAACTTCTACCGCACTGGGCGACTGCACATGATGGAGGAGATGTGCGCGCTCAGCTTCAGCCAAGAGCTC
GACTACTGGGGCATCGACGAGATCTACCCGGAGTCCTGCTGCCAGGCCCGCTACCACCAGAAGAAAGAGC
AGATGAACGAGGAGCTCAAGCGTGAGGCCGAGACCCTACGGGAGCGGGAAGGCGAGGAGTTCGATAACAC
GTGCTGCGCAGAGAAGAGGAAAAAACTCTGGGACCTACTGGAGAAGCCCAATTCCTCTGTGGCTGCCAAG
ATCCTTGCCATAATTTCCATCATGTTCATCGTCCTCTCCACCATTGCCCTGTCCCTCAACACGCTGCCTG
AGCTACAGAGCCTCGATGAGTTCGGCCAGTCCACAGACAACCCCCAGCTGGCCCACGTGGAGGCCGTGTG
CATCGCATGGTTCACCATGGAGTACCTGCTGAGGTTCCTCTCCTCGCCCAAGAAGTGGAAGTTCTTCAAG
GGCCCACTCAATGCCATTGACTTGTTGGCCATTCTGCCATACTATGTCACCATTTTCCTCACCGAATCCA
ACAAGAGCGTGCTGCAATTCCAGAATGTCCGCCGCGTGGTCCAGATCTTCCGCATCATGCGCATTCTCCG
CATCCTTAAGCTTGCACGCCACTCCACTGGCCTCCAGTCTCTGGGCTTCACTTTGCGGAGGAGCTACAAT
GAGTTGGGCTTGCTCATCCTCTTCCTTGCCATGGGCATTATGATCTTCTCCAGCCTTGTCTTCTTTGCTG
AGAAGGATGAGGACGACACCAAGTTCAAAAGCATCCCAGCCTCTTTCTGGTGGGCCACCATCACCATGAC
TACTGTTGGGTATAGGGACATCTACCCCAAGACTCTCCTGGGGAAAATTGTTGGGGGACTCTGCTGCATT
GCAGGAGTCCTGGTGATTGCTCTTCCCATCCCCATCATCGTCAATAACTTCTCTGAGTTCTATAAGGAGC
AGAAGAGACAGGAGAAAGCAATCAAACGGCGAGAGGCTCTGGAGAGAGCCAAGAGGAATGGCAGCATCGT
ATCCATGAACATGAAGGATGCTTTTGCCCGGAGCATTGAGATGATGGACATTGTGGTTGAGAAAAATGGG
GAGAATATGGGTAAGAAAGACAAAGTACAAGATAACCACTTGTCTCCTAACAAATGGAAATGGACAAAGA
GGACACTGTCTGAAACCAGCTCAAGTAAGTCCTTTGAAACCAAGGAACAGGGATCCCCTGAAAAAGCCAG
ATCGTCTTCTAGTCCTCAGCACCTGAACGTTCAGCAGTTGGAAGACATGTACAATAAGATGGCCAAGACC
CAATCCCAACCCATCCTCAATACCAAGGAGTCAGCAGCACAGAGCAAACCAAAGGAAGAACTTGAAATGG
AGAGTATCCCCAGCCCCGTAGCCCCTCTGCCCACTCGCACAGAAGGGGTCATTGACATGCGAAGTATGTC
AAGCATTGATAGTTTCATTAGCTGTGCCACAGACTTCCCTGAGGCCACCAGATTCTCCCACAGCCCTTTG
ACATCACTCCCCAGCAAGACTGGGGGCAGCACAGCCCCAGAAGTGGGCTGGCGGGGAGCTCTGGGTGCCA
GTGGTGGTAGGTTTGTGGAGGCCAACCCCAGCCCTGATGCCAGCCAGCACTCTAGTTTCTTCATCGAGAG
CCCCAAGAGTTCCATGAAAACTAACAACCCTTTGAAGCTCCGAGCACTTAAAGTCAACTTCATGGAGGGT
GACCCCAGTCCACTCCTCCCCGTTCTAGGGATGTACCATGACCCTCTCAGGAACCGGGGGAGTGCTGCGG
CTGCTGTCGCTGGACTGGAGTGTGCCACGCTTTTGGACAAGGCTGTGCTGAGCCCAGAGTCCTCCATCTA
CACCACAGCAAGTGCTAAGACACCCCCCCGGTCTCCTGAGAAACACACAGCAATAGCGTTCAACTTTGAG
GCGGGTGTCCACCAGTACATTGACGCAGACACAGATGATGAGGGACAGCTGCTCTACAGTGTGGACTCCA
GCCCCCCCAAAAGCCTCCCTGGGAGCACCAGTCCGAAGTTCAGCACGGGGACAAGATCGGAGAAAAACCA
CTTTGAAAGCTCCCCTTTACCCACCTCCCCTAAGTTCTTAAGGCAGAACTGTATTTACTCCACAGAAGCA
TTGACTGGAAAAGGCCCCAGTGGTCAGGAAAAGTGCAAACTTGAGAACCACATCTCCCCTGACGTCCGTG
TGTTGCCAGGGGGAGGAGCCCATGGAAGCACACGAGATCAGAGCATCGAATTCTACCCATACGATGTTCC
AGATTACGCTTAGGCGGCCGCTTCCCTTTAGTGAGGGTTAATGCTTCGAGCAGACATGATAAGATACATT
GATGAGTTTGGACAAACCACAACTAGAATGCAGTGAAAAAAATGCTTTATTTGTGAAATTTGTGATGCTA
TTGCTTTATTTGTAACCATTATAAGCTGCAATAAACAAGTTAACAACAACAATTGCATTCATTTTATGTT
TCAGGTTCAGGGGGAGATGTGGGAGGTTTTTTAAAGCAAGTAAAACCTCTACAAATGTGGTAAAATCCGA
TAAGGATCGATCCGGGCTGGCGTAATAGCGAAGAGGCCCGCACCGATCGCCCTTCCCAACAGTTGCGCAG
CCTGAATGGCGAATGG
[124 nt withheld, positions 3937-4060]
C
[91 nt withheld, positions 4062-4152]
A
[49 nt withheld, positions 4154-4202]
CCTTTGACGTTGGAGTCCACGTTCTTT
[37 nt withheld, positions 4230-4266]
ACCCTATCTCGGTCTATTCTTTTGATTTATAAGGGATTTTGCCGATTTCGGCCTATTGGTTAAAAAATGA
GCTGATTTAACAAAAATTTAACGCGAATTTTAACAAAATATTAACGCTTACAATTTCCTGATGCGGTATT
TTCTCCTTACGCATCTGTGCGGTATTTCACACCGCATACGCGGATCTGCGCAGCACCATGGCCTGAAATA
ACCTCTGAAAGAGGAACTTGGTTAGGTACCTTCTGAGGCGGAAAGAACCAGCTGTGGAATGTGTGTCAGT
TAGGGTGTGGAAAGTCCCCAGGCTCCCCAGCAGGCAGAAGTATGCAAAGCATGCATCTCAATTAGTCAGC
AACCAGGTGTGGAAAGTCCCCAGGCTCCCCAGCAGGCAGAAGTATGCAAAGCATGCATCTCAATTAGTCA
GCAACCATAGTCCCGCCCCTAACTCCGCCCATCCCGCCCCTAACTCCGCCCAGTTCCGCCCATTCTCCGC
CCCATGGCTGACTAATTTTTTTTATTTATGCAGAGGCCGAGGCCGCCTCGGCCTCTGAGCTATTCCAGAA
GTAGTGAGGAGGCTTTTTTGGAGGCCTAGGCTTTTGCAAAAAGCTTGATTCTTCTGACACAACAGTCTCG
AACTTAAGGCTAGAGCCACCATGATTGAACAAGATGGATTGCACGCAGGTTCTCCGGCCGCTTGGGTGGA
GAGGCTATTCGGCTATGACTGGGCACAACAGACAATCGGCTGCTCTGATGCCGCCGTGTTCCGGCTGTCA
GCGCAGGGGCGCCCGGTTCTTTTTGTCAAGACCGACCTGTCCGGTGCCCTGAATGAACTGCAGGACGAGG
CAGCGCGGCTATCGTGGCTGGCCACGACGGGCGTTCCTTGCGCAGCTGTGCTCGACGTTGTCACTGAAGC
GGGAAGGGACTGGCTGCTATTGGGCGAAGTGCCGGGGCAGGATCTCCTGTCATCTCACCTTGCTCCTGCC
GAGAAAGTATCCATCATGGCTGATGCAATGCGGCGGCTGCATACGCTTGATCCGGCTACCTGCCCATTCG
ACCACCAAGCGAAACATCGCATCGAGCGAGCACGTACTCGGATGGAAGCCGGTCTTGTCGATCAGGATGA
TCTGGACGAAGAGCATCAGGGGCTCGCGCCAGCCGAACTGTTCGCCAGGCTCAAGGCGCGCATGCCCGAC
GGCGAGGATCTCGTCGTGACCCATGGCGATGCCTGCTTGCCGAATATCATGGTGGAAAATGGCCGCTTTT
CTGGATTCATCGACTGTGGCCGGCTGGGTGTGGCGGACCGCTATCAGGACATAGCGTTGGCTACCCGTGA
TATTGCTGAAGAGCTTGGCGGCGAATGGGCTGACCGCTTCCTCGTGCTTTACGGTATCGCCGCTCCCGAT
TCGCAGCGCATCGCCTTCTATCGCCTTCTTGACGAGTTCTTCTGAGCGGGACTCTGGGGTTCGAAATGAC
CGACCAAGCGACGCCCAACCTGCCATCACGATGGCCGCAATAAAATATCTTTATTTTCATTACATCTGTG
TGTTGGTTTTTTGTGTGAATCGATAGCGATAAGGATCCGCGTATGGTGCACTCTCAGTACAATCTGCTCT
GATGCCGCATAGTTAAGCCAGCCCCGACACCCGCCAACACCCGCTGACGCGCCCTGACGGGCTTGTCTGC
TCCCGGCATCCGCTTACAGACAAGCTGTGACCGTCTCCGGGAGCTGCATGTGTCAGAGGTTTTCACCGTC
ATCACCGAAACGCGCGAGACGAAAGGGCCTCGTGATACGCCTATTTTTATAGGTTAATGTCATGATAATA
ATGGTTTCTTAGACGTCAGGTGGCACTTTTCGGGGAAATGTGCGCGGAACCCCTATTTGTTTATTTTTCT
AAATACATTCAAATATGTATCCGCTCATGAGACAATAACCCTGATAAATGCTTCAATAATATTGAAAAAG
GAAGAGTATGAGTATTCAACATTTCCGTGTCGCCCTTATTCCCTTTTTTGCGGCATTTTGCCTTCCTGTT
TTTGCTCACCCAGAAACGCTGGTGAAAGTAAAAGATGCTGAAGATCAGTTGGGTGCACGAGTGGGTTACA
TCGAACTGGATCTCAACAGCGGTAAGATCCTTGAGAGTTTTCGCCCCGAAGAACGTTTTCCAATGATGAG
CACTTTTAAAGTTCTGCTATGTGGCGCGGTATTATCCCGTATTGACGCCGGGCAAGAGCAACTCGGTCGC
CGCATACACTATTCTCAGAATGACTTGGTTGAGTACTCACCAGTCACAGAAAAGCATCTTACGGATGGCA
TGACAGTAAGAGAATTATGCAGTGCTGCCATAACCATGAGTGATAACACTGCGGCCAACTTACTTCTGAC
AACGATCGGAGGACCGAAGGAGCTAACCGCTTTTTTGCACAACATGGGGGATCATGTAACTCGCCTTGAT
CGTTGGGAACCGGAGCTGAATGAAGCCATACCAAACGACGAGCGTGACACCACGATGCCTGTAGCAATGG
CAACAACGTTGCGCAAACTATTAACTGGCGAACTACTTACTCTAGCTTCCCGGCAACAATTAATAGACTG
GATGGAGGCGGATAAAGTTGCAGGACCACTTCTGCGCTCGGCCCTTCCGGCTGGCTGGTTTATTGCTGAT
AAATCTGGAGCCGGTGAGCGTGGGTCTCGCGGTATCATTGCAGCACTGGGGCCAGATGGTAAGCCCTCCC
GTATCGTAGTTATCTACACGACGGGGAGTCAGGCAACTATGGATGAACGAAATAGACAGATCGCTGAGAT
AGGTGCCTCACTGATTAAGCATTGGTAACTGTCAGACCAAGTTTACTCATATATACTTTAGATTGATTTA
AAACTTCATTTTTAATTTAAAAGGATCTAGGTGAAGATCCTTTTTGATAATCTCATGACCAAAATCCCTT
AACGTGAGTTTTCGTTCCACTGAGCGTCAGACCCCGTAGAAAAGATCAAAGGATCTTCTTGAGATCCTTT
TTTTCTGCGCGTAATCTGCTGCTTGCAAACAAAAAAACCACCGCTACCAGCGGTGGTTTGTTTGCCGGAT
CAAGAGCTACCAACTCTTTTTCCGAAGGTAACTGGCTTCAGCAGAGCGCAGATACCAAATACTGTTCTTC
TAGTGTAGCCGTAGTTAGGCCACCACTTCAAGAACTCTGTAGCACCGCCTACATACCTCGCTCTGCTAAT
CCTGTTACCAGTGGCTGCTGCCAGTGGCGATAAGTCGTGTCTTACCGGGTTGGACTCAAGACGATAGTTA
CCGGATAAGGCGCAGCGGTCGGGCTGAACGGGGGGTTCGTGCACACAGCCCAGCTTGGAGCGAACGACCT
ACACCGAACTGAGATACCTACAGCGTGAGCTATGAGAAAGCGCCACGCTTCCCGAAGGGAGAAAGGCGGA
CAGGTATCCGGTAAGCGGCAGGGTCGGAACAGGAGAGCGCACGAGGGAGCTTCCAGGGGGAAACGCCTGG
TATCTTTATAGTCCTGTCGGGTTTCGCCACCTCTGACTTGAGCGTCGATTTTTGTGATGCTCGTCAGGGG
GGCGGAGCCTATGGAAAAACGCCAGCAACGCGGCCTTTTTACGGTTCCTGGCCTTTTGCTGGCCTTTTGC
TCACATGGCTCGACAGATCTTCAATATTGGCCATTAGCCATATTATTCATTGGTTATATAGCATAAATCA
ATATTGGCTATTGGCCATTGCATACGTTGTATCTATATCATAATATGTACATTTATATTGGCTCATGTCC
AATATGACCGCCATGTT
